Addgene plasmid #15066: pRosa mNotch1 (DM#273)
Depositing lab: Douglas Melton. Depositing organization: Harvard University. Publication: Notch signaling controls multiple steps of pancreatic differentiation. Murtaugh LC, Stanger BZ, Kwan KM, Melton DA. Proc Natl Acad Sci U S A. 2003 Dec 9. 100(25):14920-5. 10.1073/pnas.2436557100 PubMed 14657333.
Backbone
  Vector backbone: pRosa26PAm1
  Backbone size w/o insert (bp): 9882
  Vector type: Cre/Lox ; for making transgenic mice
  Selectable markers: Neomycin (select with G418)
Growth in bacteria
  Bacterial resistance: Ampicillin, 100 μg/mL
  Growth temperature: 37°C
  Growth strain: DH5alpha
  Copy number: Unknown
Gene/Insert
  Gene/Insert name: Notch (alt name: Notch1)
  Species: M. musculus (mouse)
  Insert size (bp): 6339
  Entrez Gene: Notch1 (a.k.a. 9930111A19Rik, Mis6, N1, Tan1, lin-12)
  Tag / fusion protein: PGK-Neomycin (N terminal on insert); IRES-EGFP (C terminal on insert)
  Cloning method: Restriction Enzyme
  Sequencing primers: 5′ n/a
Resource information
  A portion of this plasmid was derived from a plasmid made by: Notch provided by Sean Megason and Andy McMahon
Terms and licenses: Academic/Nonprofit Terms; Industry Terms: Not Available to Industry
Depositor comments: Targeting construct used to make Rosa-Notch knock-in mice. Encodes (from 5' to 3') an intracellular fragment of mouse Notch1 (amino acids 1749–2293, lacking the C-terminal PEST domain), an internal ribosome entry sequence, and nuclear-localized enhanced GFP (EGFP).
How to cite: pRosa mNotch1 (DM#273) was a gift from Douglas Melton (Addgene plasmid # 15066)
