[The description below was written by a language model from this plasmid's Addgene catalogue record.]
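Description:
pRosa mNotch1 (DM#273) is a gene-targeting plasmid built on the pRosa26PAm1 backbone (about 9.9 kb without insert) and used to generate Rosa-Notch knock-in mice. It is classed as a Cre/Lox vector for making transgenic mice. In bacteria it is maintained under ampicillin selection. Correctly transfected mammalian cells are selected with G418 through a PGK-driven neomycin resistance cassette placed upstream of the insert. The record includes no feature table, so the homology arms, the position of any lox sites, the bacterial origin of replication and the promoter driving the payload are not itemised. The Rosa26-derived backbone name suggests that expression depends on the targeted locus, but this is not stated explicitly.

The roughly 6.3 kb insert encodes, from 5' to 3', an intracellular fragment of mouse Notch1 (amino acids 1749–2293), an internal ribosome entry sequence and a nuclear-localised EGFP. The Notch1 fragment lacks the C-terminal PEST domain, which normally promotes protein turnover. Intracellular Notch fragments of this kind generally act as ligand-independent, constitutively active forms of the receptor. The IRES allows EGFP to be translated from the same transcript, so cells expressing the Notch fragment are marked by nuclear fluorescence.

The Cre/Lox classification and the upstream PGK-Neo cassette fit a design in which Cre recombination removes an upstream cassette to switch on Notch and EGFP in chosen lineages, although the record does not spell out this mechanism. The associated work used the resulting mice to examine how Notch signalling controls steps of pancreatic differentiation.
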