>Addgene plasmid #15066 | pRosa mNotch1 (DM#273) | addgene partial sequence | sequence record 21613 | T7 5'-TAATACGACTCACTATAGGG-3'
CCCTCCGAGCGTGGTGGAGCCGTTCTGTGAGACAGCCGGGTACGAGTCGTGACGCTGGAAGGGGCAAGCG
GGTGGTGGGCAGGAATGCGGTCCGCCCTGCAGCAACCGGAGGGGGAGGGAGAAGGGAGCGGAAAAGTCTC
CACCGGACGCGGCCATGGCTCGGGGGGGGGGGGGCAGCGGAGGAGCGCTTCCGGCCGACGTCTCGTCGCT
GATTGGCTTCTTTTCCTCCCGCCGTGTGTGAAACCACAAATGGCGTGTTTTGTTTGGCGTACTGCGCCTG
TCCTTTAACTGCACCCGGAGTGCTCAGCCCCCGGCAGCCTCGCTCTGCCCACTGCGTGGGGCGGGAGGTA
GGTGGGGTCACGTTATCCGGCCATGCGGCCTGGTGTTCACTGTGTTTGCTCAGGCCACCCCCCCTCTTTA
CGGCCTTGCCGCCATCTGTCCTCTCCTTTGCGGTACTTACTCTTTCCCCCTCCCTATTGCCACGTTCCAG
CTCCTCCCCGCCTGCCTTGCCCGCTGCTGGACTGGGGCTCGTCTGTTGGGCACTGACAACTCCCTGGTGT
TGTCCGGGACCTCATCGTCCTTTCCTTGTCTTCTCGCCTGTGTTGCCCTCTGGATTCTGCGCGGCACGTC
CTTC
